Addgene plasmid #114222: pMXLC_cFd
Purpose: POC12358, MetClo assembly vector with p15A replication origin and chloramphenicol resistance for BsaI-based MetClo, adaptor sequence type c-d
Depositing lab: Christopher A. O'Callaghan. Depositing organization: University of Oxford. Publication: MetClo: methylase-assisted hierarchical DNA assembly using a single type IIS restriction enzyme. Lin D, O'Callaghan CA. Nucleic Acids Res. 2018 Jul 9. pii: 5050631. doi: 10.1093/nar/gky596. PubMed 29986052.
Backbone
  Vector backbone: pMXLC
  Vector type: Synthetic Biology
Growth in bacteria
  Bacterial resistance: Chloramphenicol, 25 μg/mL
  Growth temperature: 37°C
  Growth strain: DH5alpha
  Copy number: Low Copy
Gene/Insert
  Gene/Insert name: LacZalpha
  Species: Synthetic
  Cloning method: Restriction Enzyme; 5′ cloning site unknown (unknown if destroyed)
Terms and licenses: Academic/Nonprofit Terms; Industry Terms: Not Available to Industry
How to cite: pMXLC_cFd was a gift from Christopher A. O'Callaghan (Addgene plasmid # 114222 ; http://n2t.net/addgene:114222 ; RRID:Addgene_114222)
