[The description below was written by a language model from this plasmid's Addgene catalogue record and pLannotate feature annotations shown in this document.]
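Description:
pMXLC_cFd is a small (about 2.4 kb) synthetic-biology assembly vector built on the pMXLC backbone for MetClo, a methylase-assisted hierarchical DNA assembly scheme that uses a single type IIS restriction enzyme throughout. This member of the series is designed for BsaI-based MetClo and carries adaptor sequences of the "c-d" type, which define the overhangs through which assembled fragments are later joined to neighbouring pieces in the next assembly round. It replicates in E. coli from a p15A origin, which the record lists as low copy and which is compatible with ColE1-type plasmids. Selection is by chloramphenicol, conferred by the cat gene (chloramphenicol acetyltransferase) under its native cat promoter.

The insert is a LacZα cassette, annotated with the CAP binding site, lac promoter and lac operator upstream of a pUC18/19-type multiple cloning site and the lacZα fragment. In assembly vectors of this kind, such a cassette usually serves as a replaceable screening marker: successful assembly displaces lacZα, so recombinant colonies can be told apart from parental vector by blue/white screening in an α-complementing host. The record does not spell this out, however, and neither the BsaI sites nor the adaptor sequences appear in the feature table. The remaining annotations are short fragments of lacI, the pBR322 bom region and the RSF origin. These are probably partial matches to leftover backbone sequence rather than functional elements. The 5′ cloning site for the insert is recorded as unknown.
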