Features (pLannotate 1.2.2; 12 found; start..end, strand, type, name):
     55..98      +  CDS            lacI (fragment): lac repressor; lacI; The lac repressor binds to the lac operator to inhibit transcription in E. coli. This inhibition can be relieved by adding lactose or isopropyl-β-D-thiogalactopyranoside (IPTG).
    111..132     +  protein_bind   CAP binding site: CAP binding activates transcription in the presence of cAMP. E. coli catabolite activator protein
    147..177     +  promoter       lac promoter: promoter for the E. coli lac operon
    185..201     +  protein_bind   lac operator: The lac repressor binds to the lac operator to inhibit transcription in E. coli. This inhibition can be relieved by adding lactose or isopropyl-β-D-thiogalactopyranoside (IPTG). lac repressor encoded by lacI
    238..294     -  misc_feature   MCS: pUC18/19 multiple cloning site
    291..448     +  CDS            lacZα (fragment): LacZα fragment of β-galactosidase; lacZ fragment
    454..553     -  misc_feature   bom (fragment): basis of mobility region from pBR322
    819..921     +  promoter       cat promoter: promoter of the E. coli cat gene encoding chloramphenicol acetyltransferase
    922..1578    +  CDS            cat: CAT_ECOLX - Experimental evidence at protein level: Swiss-Prot protein existence level 1. This enzyme is an effector of chloramphenicol resistance in bacteria. From Escherichia coli. This protein is used as a marker in many commonly used cloning vectors, such as pACYC184.
   1607..2152    +  rep_origin     p15A ori: Plasmids containing the medium-copy-number p15A origin of replication can be propagated in E. coli cells that contain a second plasmid with the ColE1 origin.
   2240..2295    +  rep_origin     RSF ori (fragment): Plasmids containing the RSF 1030 origin of replication can be propagated in E. coli cells that contain additional plasmids with compatible origins.
   2394..2415    -  misc_feature   bom (fragment): basis of mobility region from pBR322
>Addgene plasmid #114222 | pMXLC_cFd | addgene full sequence | sequence record 224797 | Addgene NGS Result
CACTCTGTGACTTGGTCTCAACAGGGAGTGAGACCGGCCTAGCAGGTGTGAGTTTGCAGCTGGCACGACA
GGTTTCCCGACTGGAAAGCGGGCAGTGAGCGCAACGCAATTAATGTGAGTTAGCTCACTCATTAGGCACC
CCAGGCTTTACACTTTATGCTTCCGGCTCGTATGTTGTGTGGAATTGTGAGCGGATAACAATTTCACACA
GGAAACAGCTATGACCATGATTACGCCAAGCTTGCATGCCTGCAGGTCGACTCTAGAGGATCCCCGGGTA
CCGAGCTCGAATTCACTGGCCGTCGTTTTACAACGTCGTGACTGGGAAAACCCTGGCGTTACCCAACTTA
ATCGCCTTGCAGCACATCCCCCTTTCGCCAGCTGGCGTAATAGCGAAGAGGCCCGCACCGATCGCCCTTC
CCAACAGTTGCGCAGCCTGAATGGCGAATGGCGCCTGATGCGGTATTTTCTCCTTACGCATCTGTGCGGT
ATTTCACACCGCATATGGTGCACTCTCAGTACAATCTGCTCTGATGCCGCATAGTTAAGCCAGCCCCGAC
ACCCGCCAACACCCGCTGACGCGCCCTGACGGGCTTGTCTGCTCCCGGCATCCGCTTACAGACAAGCTGT
GACAAGTACCACCTGGAACGCCAAAGGTCTCACGCTACGATGAGACCAAGTCACGAAGTGTGCGGCCGCC
TTCAGCGGCCGCACGAATAAATACCTGTGACGGAAGATCACTTCGCAGAATAAATAAATCCTGGTGTCCC
TGTTGATACCGGGAAGCCCTGGGCCAACTTTTGGCGAAAATGAGACGTTGATCGGCACGTAAGAGGTTCC
AACTTTCACCATAATGAAATAAGATCACTACCGGGCGTATTTTTTGAGTTATCGAGATTTTCAGGAGCTA
AGGAAGCTAAAATGGAGAAAAAAATCACTGGATATACCACCGTTGATATATCCCAATGGCATCGTAAAGA
ACATTTTGAGGCATTTCAGTCAGTTGCTCAATGTACCTATAACCAGACCGTTCAGCTGGATATTACGGCC
TTTTTAAAGACCGTAAAGAAAAATAAGCACAAGTTTTATCCGGCCTTTATTCACATTCTTGCCCGCCTGA
TGAATGCTCATCCGGAGTTCCGTATGGCAATGAAAGACGGTGAGCTGGTGATATGGGATAGTGTTCACCC
TTGTTACACCGTTTTCCATGAGCAAACTGAAACGTTTTCATCGCTCTGGAGTGAATACCACGACGATTTC
CGGCAGTTTCTACACATATATTCGCAAGATGTGGCGTGTTACGGTGAAAACCTGGCCTATTTCCCTAAAG
GGTTTATTGAGAATATGTTTTTCGTCTCAGCCAATCCCTGGGTGAGTTTCACCAGTTTTGATTTAAACGT
GGCCAATATGGACAACTTCTTCGCCCCCGTTTTCACCATGGGCAAATATTATACGCAAGGCGACAAGGTG
CTGATGCCGCTGGCGATTCAGGTTCATCATGCCGTTTGTGATGGCTTCCATGTCGGCAGAATGCTTAATG
AATTACAACAGTACTGCGATGAGTGGCAGGGCGGGGCGTAAGAGCCTGTTTAATAAGATGATCTTCTTGA
GATCGTTTTGGTCTGCGCGTAATCTCTTGCTCTGAAAACGAAAAAACCGCCTTGCAGGGCGGTTTTTCGA
AGGTTCTCTGAGCTACCAACTCTTTGAACCGAGGTAACTGGCTTGGAGGAGCGCAGTCACCAAAACTTGT
CCTTTCAGTTTAGCCTTAACCGGCGCATGACTTCAAGACTAACTCCTCTAAATCAATTACCAGTGGCTGC
TGCCAGTGGTGCTTTTGCATGTCTTTCCGGGTTGGACTCAAGACGATAGTTACCGGATAAGGCGCAGCGG
TCGGACTGAACGGGGGGTTCGTGCATACAGTCCAGCTTGGAGCGAACTGCCTACCCGGAACTGAGTGTCA
GGCGTGGAATGAGACAAACGCGGCCATAACAGCGGAATGACACCGGTAAACCGAAAGGCAGGAACAGGAG
AGCGCACGAGGGAGCCGCCAGGGGGAAACGCCTGGTATCTTTATAGTCCTGTCGGGTTTCGCCACCACTG
ATTTGAGCGTCAGATTTCGTGATGCTTGTCAGGGGGGCGGAGCCTATGGAAAAACGGCTTTGCCGCGGCC
CTCTCACTTCCCTGTTAAGTATCTTCCTGGCATCTTCCAGGAAATCTCCGCCCCGTTCGTAAGCCATTTC
CGCTCGCCGCAGTCGAACGACCGAGCGTAGCGAGTCAGTGAGCGAGGAAGCGGAATATATCCTGTATCAC
ATATTCTGCTGACGCACCGGTGCAGCCTTTTTTCTCCTGCCACATGAAGCACTTCACTGACACCCTCATC
AGTGCCAACATAGTAAGCCAGTATACACTCCGCTAGCGCGCAAGCGGCCGCA
